>Addgene plasmid #236460 | pcDNA3.1alphaFEM1AalphaFLAG | addgene full sequence | sequence record 473272 | Addgene NGS Result
CGATGTAACCCACTCGTGCACCCAACTGATCTTCAGCATCTTTTACTTTCACCAGCGTTTCTGGGTGAGC
AAAAACAGGAAGGCAAAATGCCGCAAAAAAGGGAATAAGGGCGACACGGAAATGTTGAATACTCATACTC
TTCCTTTTTCAATATTATTGAAGCATTTATCAGGGTTATTGTCTCATGAGCGGATACATATTTGAATGTA
TTTAGAAAAATAAACAAATAGGGGTTCCGCGCACATTTCCCCGAAAAGTGCCACCTGACGTCGACGGATC
GGGAGATCTCCCGATCCCCTATGGTGCACTCTCAGTACAATCTGCTCTGATGCCGCATAGTTAAGCCAGT
ATCTGCTCCCTGCTTGTGTGTTGGAGGTCGCTGAGTAGTGCGCGAGCAAAATTTAAGCTACAACAAGGCA
AGGCTTGACCGACAATTGCATGAAGAATCTGCTTAGGGTTAGGCGTTTTGCGCTGCTTCGCGATGTACGG
GCCAGATATACGCGTTGACATTGATTATTGACTAGTTATTAATAGTAATCAATTACGGGGTCATTAGTTC
ATAGCCCATATATGGAGTTCCGCGTTACATAACTTACGGTAAATGGCCCGCCTGGCTGACCGCCCAACGA
CCCCCGCCCATTGACGTCAATAATGACGTATGTTCCCATAGTAACGCCAATAGGGACTTTCCATTGACGT
CAATGGGTGGAGTATTTACGGTAAACTGCCCACTTGGCAGTACATCAAGTGTATCATATGCCAAGTACGC
CCCCTATTGACGTCAATGACGGTAAATGGCCCGCCTGGCATTATGCCCAGTACATGACCTTATGGGACTT
TCCTACTTGGCAGTACATCTACGTATTAGTCATCGCTATTACCATGGTGATGCGGTTTTGGCAGTACATC
AATGGGCGTGGATAGCGGTTTGACTCACGGGGATTTCCAAGTCTCCACCCCATTGACGTCAATGGGAGTT
TGTTTTGGCACCAAAATCAACGGGACTTTCCAAAATGTCGTAACAACTCCGCCCCATTGACGCAAATGGG
CGGTAGGCGTGTACGGTGGGAGGTCTATATAAGCAGAGCTCTCTGGCTAACTAGAGAACCCACTGCTTAC
TGGCTTATCGAAATTAATACGACTCACTATAGGGAGACCCAAGCTGGCTAGCGTTTAAACTTAAGCTTGG
TACCGAGCTCGGATCCGCCACCATGGACCTCCGCACCGCCGTGTACAACGCCGCCCGTGATGGCAAGCTG
CAGCTGCTCCAGAAGCTGCTCAGCGGCCGGAGCCGGGAGGAACTGGACGAGCTGACGGGCGAGGTGGCCG
GCGGGGGAACGCCGCTACTCATCGCCGCCCGCTACGGCCACCTGGACGTGGTGGAGTACCTGGTGGACCG
GTGCGGCGCGAGCGTGGAGGCCGGTGGCTCGGTGCACTTCGATGGCGAGACCATCGAGGGCGCGCCGCCG
CTGTGGGCCGCCTCCGCAGCCGGCCACCTGGACGTGGTGCGGAGCCTGCTGCGCCGCGGGGCCTCGGTGA
ACCGCACCACGCGCACCAACTCCACGCCTCTCCGCGCCGCCTGCTTCGACGGCCACCTGGAGGTGGTGCG
CTACCTGGTCGGCGAGCACCAGGCCGACCTGGAGGTGGCCAACCGGCACGGCCACACGTGCCTCATGATC
TCGTGCTACAAGGGCCACCGTGAGATCGCCCGCTACCTGCTGGAGCAGGGCGCCCAGGTGAACCGGCGCA
GCGCCAAGGGCAACACGGCCCTGCATGACTGCGCCGAGTCCGGCAGCCTGGAGATCCTGCAGCTGCTGCT
GGGGTGCAAGGCCCGCATGGAACGTGACGGCTACGGCATGACCCCGCTGCTCGCGGCCAGCGTGACGGGC
CACACCAACATCGTGGAGTACCTCATCCAGGAGCAGCCCGGCCAGGAGCAGGTCGCAGGGGGAGAGGCTC
AGCCTGGGCTGCCCCAAGAAGACCCCTCCACCAGCCAGGGGTGTGCGCAGCCTCAGGGGGCTCCGTGCTG
CAGCTCCTCCCCAGAGGAACCACTGAACGGGGAATCTTACGAAAGCTGCTGTCCCACCAGCCGGGAAGCT
GCCGTGGAAGCCTTGGAATTGCTGGGAGCTACGTATGTGGATAAGAAACGAGATCTGCTTGGGGCCCTTA
AACACTGGAGGCGGGCCATGGAGCTGCGTCACCAGGGGGGCGAGTACCTGCCCAAACCGGAGCCCCCACA
GCTGGTCCTGGCCTATGACTATTCCAGGGAGGTCAACACCACCGAGGAGCTGGAGGCGCTGATCACCGAC
CCGGATGAGATGCGCATGCAGGCCCTGTTGATCCGGGAGCGCATCCTCGGTCCCTCGCACCCGGACACTT
CCTATTACATCCGTTACAGGGGTGCCGTGTACGCCGACTCGGGCAATTTCGAGCGCTGCATCCGCTTGTG
GAAGTACGCCCTGGACATGCAACAGAGCAACCTGGAGCCTCTGAGCCCCATGACCGCCAGCAGCTTCCTC
TCCTTCGCGGAACTCTTCTCCTACGTGCTTCAGGACCGGGCCGCCAAAGGCAGCCTGGGCACCCAGATCG
GCTTTGCAGACCTCATGGGGGTTCTCACCAAAGGGGTCCGGGAAGTGGAACGGGCCCTGCAGCTGCCCAG
GGAGCCCGGAGACTCAGCCCAGTTCACCAAGGCGCTGGCCATCATCCTCCACCTGCTCTACCTGCTGGAG
AAAGTGGAGTGCACCCCCAGCCAGGAGCACCTGAAGCACCAGACCGTCTACCGCCTGCTCAAGTGCGCGC
CCAGGGGCAAGAACGGCTTCACCCCTCTGCACATGGCTGTGGACAAGGACACCACAAACGTGGGCCGCTA
TCCCGTGGGCAGATTCCCCTCCCTGCACGTGGTCAAAGTGCTGCTCGACTGCGGGGCCGACCCGGACAGC
AGGGATTTTGACAACAACACCCCGCTACACATAGCAGCCCAGAACAACTGCCCGGCCATCATGAATGCCC
TGATCGAAGCAGGGGCCCACATGGACGCCACCAATGCCTTCAAGAAGACGGCCTACGAGCTGCTGGACGA
GAAGCTGCTGGCCAGGGGTACCATGCAGCCCTTCAACTACGTGACCCTGCAGTGCCTTGCGGCCCGGGCC
CTGGATAAGAACAAGATCCCTTACAAGGGCTTCATCCCGGAAGATCTGGAGGCGTTCATCGAACTGCACG
ATTACAAGGATGACGACGATAAGTGATAAACCCGCTGATCAGCCTCGACTGTGCCTTCTAGTTGCCAGCC
ATCTGTTGTTTGCCCCTCCCCCGTGCCTTCCTTGACCCTGGAAGGTGCCACTCCCACTGTCCTTTCCTAA
TAAAATGAGGAAATTGCATCGCATTGTCTGAGTAGGTGTCATTCTATTCTGGGGGGTGGGGTGGGGCAGG
ACAGCAAGGGGGAGGATTGGGAAGACAATAGCAGGCATGCTGGGGATGCGGTGGGCTCTATGGCTTCTGA
GGCGGAAAGAACCAGCTGGGGCTCTAGGGGGTATCCCC
[124 nt withheld, positions 3539-3662]
C
[91 nt withheld, positions 3664-3754]
A
[49 nt withheld, positions 3756-3804]
CCTTTGACGTTGGAGTCCACGTTCTTT
[37 nt withheld, positions 3832-3868]
ACCCTATCTCGGTCTATTCTTTTGATTTATAAGGGATTTTGCCGATTTCGGCCTATTGGTTAAAAAATGA
GCTGATTTAACAAAAATTTAACGCGAATTAATTCTGTGGAATGTGTGTCAGTTAGGGTGTGGAAAGTCCC
CAGGCTCCCCAGCAGGCAGAAGTATGCAAAGCATGCATCTCAATTAGTCAGCAACCAGGTGTGGAAAGTC
CCCAGGCTCCCCAGCAGGCAGAAGTATGCAAAGCATGCATCTCAATTAGTCAGCAACCATAGTCCCGCCC
CTAACTCCGCCCATCCCGCCCCTAACTCCGCCCAGTTCCGCCCATTCTCCGCCCCATGGCTGACTAATTT
TTTTTATTTATGCAGAGGCCGAGGCCGCCTCTGCCTCTGAGCTATTCCAGAAGTAGTGAGGAGGCTTTTT
TGGAGGCCTAGGCTTTTGCAAAAAGCTCCCGGGAGCTTGTATATCCATTTTCGGATCTGATCAAGAGACA
GGATGAGGATCGTTTCGCATGATTGAACAAGATGGATTGCACGCAGGTTCTCCGGCCGCTTGGGTGGAGA
GGCTATTCGGCTATGACTGGGCACAACAGACAATCGGCTGCTCTGATGCCGCCGTGTTCCGGCTGTCAGC
GCAGGGGCGCCCGGTTCTTTTTGTCAAGACCGACCTGTCCGGTGCCCTGAATGAACTGCAGGACGAGGCA
GCGCGGCTATCGTGGCTGGCCACGACGGGCGTTCCTTGCGCAGCTGTGCTCGACGTTGTCACTGAAGCGG
GAAGGGACTGGCTGCTATTGGGCGAAGTGCCGGGGCAGGATCTCCTGTCATCTCACCTTGCTCCTGCCGA
GAAAGTATCCATCATGGCTGATGCAATGCGGCGGCTGCATACGCTTGATCCGGCTACCTGCCCATTCGAC
CACCAAGCGAAACATCGCATCGAGCGAGCACGTACTCGGATGGAAGCCGGTCTTGTCGATCAGGATGATC
TGGACGAAGAGCATCAGGGGCTCGCGCCAGCCGAACTGTTCGCCAGGCTCAAGGCGCGCATGCCCGACGG
CGAGGATCTCGTCGTGACCCATGGCGATGCCTGCTTGCCGAATATCATGGTGGAAAATGGCCGCTTTTCT
GGATTCATCGACTGTGGCCGGCTGGGTGTGGCGGACCGCTATCAGGACATAGCGTTGGCTACCCGTGATA
TTGCTGAAGAGCTTGGCGGCGAATGGGCTGACCGCTTCCTCGTGCTTTACGGTATCGCCGCTCCCGATTC
GCAGCGCATCGCCTTCTATCGCCTTCTTGACGAGTTCTTCTGAGCGGGACTCTGGGGTTCGAAATGACCG
ACCAAGCGACGCCCAACCTGCCATCACGAGATTTCGATTCCACCGCCGCCTTCTATGAAAGGTTGGGCTT
CGGAATCGTTTTCCGGGACGCCGGCTGGATGATCCTCCAGCGCGGGGATCTCATGCTGGAGTTCTTCGCC
CACCCCAACTTGTTTATTGCAGCTTATAATGGTTACAAATAAAGCAATAGCATCACAAATTTCACAAATA
AAGCATTTTTTTCACTGCATTCTAGTTGTGGTTTGTCCAAACTCATCAATGTATCTTATCATGTCTGTAT
ACCGTCGACCTCTAGCTAGAGCTTGGCGTAATCATGGTCATAGCTGTTTCCTGTGTGAAATTGTTATCCG
CTCACAATTCCACACAACATACGAGCCGGAAGCATAAAGTGTAAAGCCTGGGGTGCCTAATGAGTGAGCT
AACTCACATTAATTGCGTTGCGCTCACTGCCCGCTTTCCAGTCGGGAAACCTGTCGTGCCAGCTGCATTA
ATGAATCGGCCAACGCGCGGGGAGAGGCGGTTTGCGTATTGGGCGCTCTTCCGCTTCCTCGCTCACTGAC
TCGCTGCGCTCGGTCGTTCGGCTGCGGCGAGCGGTATCAGCTCACTCAAAGGCGGTAATACGGTTATCCA
CAGAATCAGGGGATAACGCAGGAAAGAACATGTGAGCAAAAGGCCAGCAAAAGGCCAGGAACCGTAAAAA
GGCCGCGTTGCTGGCGTTTTTCCATAGGCTCCGCCCCCCTGACGAGCATCACAAAAATCGACGCTCAAGT
CAGAGGTGGCGAAACCCGACAGGACTATAAAGATACCAGGCGTTTCCCCCTGGAAGCTCCCTCGTGCGCT
CTCCTGTTCCGACCCTGCCGCTTACCGGATACCTGTCCGCCTTTCTCCCTTCGGGAAGCGTGGCGCTTTC
TCATAGCTCACGCTGTAGGTATCTCAGTTCGGTGTAGGTCGTTCGCTCCAAGCTGGGCTGTGTGCACGAA
CCCCCCGTTCAGCCCGACCGCTGCGCCTTATCCGGTAACTATCGTCTTGAGTCCAACCCGGTAAGACACG
ACTTATCGCCACTGGCAGCAGCCACTGGTAACAGGATTAGCAGAGCGAGGTATGTAGGCGGTGCTACAGA
GTTCTTGAAGTGGTGGCCTAACTACGGCTACACTAGAAGAACAGTATTTGGTATCTGCGCTCTGCTGAAG
CCAGTTACCTTCGGAAAAAGAGTTGGTAGCTCTTGATCCGGCAAACAAACCACCGCTGGTAGCGGTGGTT
TTTTTGTTTGCAAGCAGCAGATTACGCGCAGAAAAAAAGGATCTCAAGAAGATCCTTTGATCTTTTCTAC
GGGGTCTGACGCTCAGTGGAACGAAAACTCACGTTAAGGGATTTTGGTCATGAGATTATCAAAAAGGATC
TTCACCTAGATCCTTTTAAATTAAAAATGAAGTTTTAAATCAATCTAAAGTATATATGAGTAAACTTGGT
CTGACAGTTACCAATGCTTAATCAGTGAGGCACCTATCTCAGCGATCTGTCTATTTCGTTCATCCATAGT
TGCCTGACTCCCCGTCGTGTAGATAACTACGATACGGGAGGGCTTACCATCTGGCCCCAGTGCTGCAATG
ATACCGCGAGACCCACGCTCACCGGCTCCAGATTTATCAGCAATAAACCAGCCAGCCGGAAGGGCCGAGC
GCAGAAGTGGTCCTGCAACTTTATCCGCCTCCATCCAGTCTATTAATTGTTGCCGGGAAGCTAGAGTAAG
TAGTTCGCCAGTTAATAGTTTGCGCAACGTTGTTGCCATTGCTACAGGCATCGTGGTGTCACGCTCGTCG
TTTGGTATGGCTTCATTCAGCTCCGGTTCCCAACGATCAAGGCGAGTTACATGATCCCCCATGTTGTGCA
AAAAAGCGGTTAGCTCCTTCGGTCCTCCGATCGTTGTCAGAAGTAAGTTGGCCGCAGTGTTATCACTCAT
GGTTATGGCAGCACTGCATAATTCTCTTACTGTCATGCCATCCGTAAGATGCTTTTCTGTGACTGGTGAG
TACTCAACCAAGTCATTCTGAGAATAGTGTATGCGGCGACCGAGTTGCTCTTGCCCGGCGTCAATACGGG
ATAATACCGCGCCACATAGCAGAACTTTAAAAGTGCTCATCATTGGAAAACGTTCTTCGGGGCGAAAACT
CTCAAGGATCTTACCGCTGTTGAGATCCAGTT
Features (pLannotate 1.2.2; 21 found; start..end, strand, type, name):
    137..241     -  promoter       AmpR promoter: bla
    300..352     -  misc_feature   bom (fragment): basis of mobility region from pBR322
    507..886     +  enhancer       CMV enhancer: human cytomegalovirus immediate early enhancer
    887..1090    +  promoter       CMV promoter: human cytomegalovirus (CMV) immediate early promoter
   1086..1119    +  LTR            5' LTR (truncated) (fragment): truncated 5' long terminal repeat (LTR) from HIV-1
   1135..1153    +  promoter       T7 promoter: promoter for bacteriophage T7 RNA polymerase
   1213..3219    +  CDS            FEM1A: FEM1A_HUMAN - Also known as EPRAP. Experimental evidence at protein level: Swiss-Prot protein existence level 1. Probable component of an E3 ubiquitin-protein ligase complex, in which it may act as a substrate recognition subunit (By similarity). May participate in antiinflammatory signaling via its interaction with PTGER4. From Homo sapiens (Human).
   3219..3243    +  CDS            3xFLAG (fragment): three tandem FLAG® epitope tags
   3269..3493    +  polyA_signal   bGH poly(A) signal: bovine growth hormone polyadenylation signal
   3497..3518    +  promoter       SV40 promoter (fragment): SV40 enhancer and early promoter
   3539..3967    +  rep_origin     f1 ori (sequence partly withheld): f1 bacteriophage origin of replication; arrow indicates direction of (+) strand synthesis
   3981..4310    +  promoter       SV40 promoter: SV40 enhancer and early promoter
   4377..5168    +  CDS            neo: KKA2_KLEPN - Also known as kan, nptII. Experimental evidence at protein level: Swiss-Prot protein existence level 1. Resistance to kanamycin, neomycin, paromomycin, ribostamycin, butirosin and gentamicin B. From Klebsiella pneumoniae.
   5192..5350    +  CDS            ble (fragment): BLE_KLEPN - Experimental evidence at protein level: Swiss-Prot protein existence level 1. Binding protein with a strong affinity to the bleomycin family of antibiotics. Binds to CL990; an antimitotic-antibiotic compound. From Klebsiella pneumoniae.
   5345..5466    +  polyA_signal   SV40 poly(A) signal: SV40 polyadenylation signal
   5539..5555    -  protein_bind   lac operator: The lac repressor binds to the lac operator to inhibit transcription in E. coli. This inhibition can be relieved by adding lactose or isopropyl-β-D-thiogalactopyranoside (IPTG). lac repressor encoded by lacI
   5563..5593    -  promoter       lac promoter: promoter for the E. coli lac operon
   5608..5629    -  protein_bind   CAP binding site: CAP binding activates transcription in the presence of cAMP. E. coli catabolite activator protein
   5642..5734    -  CDS            lacI (fragment): lac repressor; lacI; The lac repressor binds to the lac operator to inhibit transcription in E. coli. This inhibition can be relieved by adding lactose or isopropyl-β-D-thiogalactopyranoside (IPTG).
   5917..6505    -  rep_origin     ori: high-copy-number ColE1/pMB1/pBR322/pUC origin of replication
   6676..136     -  CDS            AmpR (across the origin): β-lactamase; bla; confers resistance to ampicillin, carbenicillin, and related antibiotics
