[The description below was written by a language model from this plasmid's Addgene catalogue record and pLannotate feature annotations shown in this document.]
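Description:
pcDNA3.1alphaFEM1AalphaFLAG is a mammalian expression plasmid of about 7.4 kb, built on the pcDNA3.1 backbone for transient overexpression of human FEM1A (also known as EPRAP) in cultured mammalian cells. In E. coli it is maintained as a high-copy plasmid through a ColE1/pUC-type origin and selected with ampicillin via the β-lactamase gene and its native promoter. An f1 phage origin is also present, along with small annotated remnants of lac regulatory sequence and a pBR322 bom fragment that belong to the backbone.

The FEM1A coding sequence sits downstream of the human cytomegalovirus immediate-early enhancer and promoter, which drive strong constitutive transcription, and is followed by the bovine growth hormone polyadenylation signal. A T7 promoter lies between the CMV promoter and the insert, where it can serve for in vitro transcription or as a sequencing primer site. The open reading frame is fused at its C terminus to a FLAG epitope. The annotation software labels this short segment as a fragment of a 3xFLAG tag, and its length is consistent with a single FLAG unit, which allows detection or immunoprecipitation of the expressed protein with anti-FLAG antibodies. A separate cassette consisting of the SV40 enhancer/early promoter, the neomycin phosphotransferase gene and the SV40 poly(A) signal provides the option of G418 selection in mammalian cells, although the stated purpose is transient expression. The insert was introduced by restriction cloning, but the sites used are not recorded. FEM1A is annotated as a probable substrate-recognition subunit of an E3 ubiquitin ligase complex, and the associated publication concerns FEM1 proteins as regulators of SLBP degradation.
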