Addgene plasmid #236460: pcDNA3.1alphaFEM1AalphaFLAG
Purpose: transient overexpression of FEM1A in mammalian cells
Depositing lab: Michele Pagano. Depositing organization: NYU Grossman School of Medicine. Publication: FEM1 proteins are ancient regulators of SLBP degradation. Dankert JF, Pagan JK, Starostina NG, Kipreos ET, Pagano M. Cell Cycle. 2017 Mar 19;16(6):556-564. doi: 10.1080/15384101.2017.1284715. Epub 2017 Jan 24. PubMed 28118078.
Backbone
  Vector backbone: pcDNA3.1
  Vector type: Mammalian Expression
Growth in bacteria
  Bacterial resistance: Ampicillin, 100 μg/mL
  Growth temperature: 37°C
  Growth strain: DH5alpha
  Copy number: High Copy
Gene/Insert
  Gene/Insert name: FEM1A
  Species: H. sapiens (human)
  Entrez Gene: FEM1A (a.k.a. EPRAP)
  Tag / fusion protein: FLAG (C terminal on insert)
  Cloning method: Restriction Enzyme; 5′ cloning site Unknown (unknown if destroyed)
Terms and licenses: Academic/Nonprofit Terms; Industry Terms: Not Available to Industry
How to cite: pcDNA3.1alphaFEM1AalphaFLAG was a gift from Michele Pagano (Addgene plasmid # 236460 ; http://n2t.net/addgene:236460 ; RRID:Addgene_236460)
